Addgene plasmid #214117: pPB-CAG-rtTAM2-IB
Purpose: Gene expression by Piggybac transposase in mammalian cells
Depositing lab: Sho Yoshimatsu. Depositing organization: Keio University.
Backbone
  Vector backbone: pPB
  Vector type: Mammalian Expression
Growth in bacteria
  Bacterial resistance: Ampicillin, 100 μg/mL
  Growth temperature: 37°C
  Growth strain: NEB Stable
  Copy number: High Copy
Gene/Insert
  Gene/Insert name: rtTAM2
  Species: Synthetic
  Mutation: Codon-optimized for mammalian cells
  Cloning method: Restriction Enzyme; 5′ cloning site Unknown (unknown if destroyed); 3′ cloning site Unknown (unknown if destroyed)
Terms and licenses: Academic/Nonprofit Terms; Industry Terms: Not Available to Industry
How to cite: pPB-CAG-rtTAM2-IB was a gift from Sho Yoshimatsu (Addgene plasmid # 214117 ; http://n2t.net/addgene:214117 ; RRID:Addgene_214117)
