[The description below was written by a language model from this plasmid's Addgene catalogue record and pLannotate feature annotations shown in this document.]
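Description:
pPB-CAG-rtTAM2-IB is a mammalian expression plasmid built on a pPB (piggyBac transposon) backbone, intended for stable delivery of a transgene into mammalian cells by piggyBac transposase-mediated genomic integration. It is propagated in E. coli as a high-copy plasmid through a ColE1/pUC-type origin and selected with ampicillin via the β-lactamase gene and its native promoter. The backbone also retains typical cloning-vector remnants: an f1 phage origin, lacZα and lacI fragments, the lac promoter/operator and CAP site, and T7 and T3 promoters flanking the cargo region. The automated feature table does not annotate the piggyBac terminal repeats. Their presence is implied by the backbone name and stated purpose, and unannotated stretches flank the expression cassette on both sides, but the record does not confirm their positions.

The payload is a single bicistronic cassette driven by the CAG promoter, here annotated as the CMV immediate-early enhancer, the chicken β-actin promoter and a chimeric β-actin/β-globin intron (with a short rabbit-type β-globin fragment at its end), which gives strong constitutive expression in many mammalian cell types. It drives rtTAM2, a synthetic, mammalian codon-optimized reverse tetracycline-controlled transactivator that the annotation matches to rtTA-Advanced. This protein binds Tet-responsive elements and activates transcription only when doxycycline or tetracycline is present. Downstream, an EMCV IRES allows translation of blasticidin S deaminase from the same transcript ("IB" presumably stands for IRES-blasticidin), and an SV40 polyadenylation signal terminates the unit. Because resistance is linked to transactivator expression, blasticidin selection enriches for cells that have integrated and express rtTA. The construct would typically serve as the Tet-On activator component, co-delivered with a transposase source and paired with a separate Tet-responsive expression construct for inducible gene expression.
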