Features (pLannotate 1.2.2; 19 found; start..end, strand, type, name):
     30..458     -  rep_origin     f1 ori (sequence partly withheld): f1 bacteriophage origin of replication; arrow indicates direction of (+) strand synthesis
    463..620     -  CDS            lacZα (fragment): LacZα fragment of β-galactosidase; lacZ fragment
    623..641     +  promoter       T7 promoter: promoter for bacteriophage T7 RNA polymerase
   1052..1355    +  enhancer       CMV enhancer: human cytomegalovirus immediate early enhancer
   1360..1637    +  promoter       chicken β-actin promoter: No description available
   1638..2654    +  intron         chimeric intron: chimera between introns from chicken β-actin and rabbit β-globin
   2652..2708    +  CDS            HBB (fragment): HBB_LEPEU - Experimental evidence at protein level: Swiss-Prot protein existence level 1. Involved in oxygen transport from the lung to the various peripheral tissues. From Lepus europaeus (European hare).
   2721..3467    +  CDS            rtTA-Advanced: improved tetracycline-controlled transactivator In the Tet-On® system, rtTA-Advanced binds to the Tet-responsive element and stimulates transcription only in the presence of tetracycline or doxycycline.
   3483..4069    +  misc_feature   IRES2: internal ribosome entry site (IRES) of the encephalomyocarditis virus (EMCV)
   4070..4468    +  CDS            BSD: blasticidin S deaminase; Aspergillus terreus BSD; confers resistance to blasticidin
   4478..4599    +  polyA_signal   SV40 poly(A) signal: SV40 polyadenylation signal
   4874..4892    -  promoter       T3 promoter: promoter for bacteriophage T3 RNA polymerase
   4937..4953    -  protein_bind   lac operator: The lac repressor binds to the lac operator to inhibit transcription in E. coli. This inhibition can be relieved by adding lactose or isopropyl-β-D-thiogalactopyranoside (IPTG). lac repressor encoded by lacI
   4961..4991    -  promoter       lac promoter: promoter for the E. coli lac operon
   5006..5027    -  protein_bind   CAP binding site: CAP binding activates transcription in the presence of cAMP. E. coli catabolite activator protein
   5040..5132    -  CDS            lacI (fragment): lac repressor; lacI; The lac repressor binds to the lac operator to inhibit transcription in E. coli. This inhibition can be relieved by adding lactose or isopropyl-β-D-thiogalactopyranoside (IPTG).
   5315..5903    -  rep_origin     ori: high-copy-number ColE1/pMB1/pBR322/pUC origin of replication
   6074..6934    -  CDS            AmpR: β-lactamase; bla; confers resistance to ampicillin, carbenicillin, and related antibiotics
   6935..7039    -  promoter       AmpR promoter: bla
>Addgene plasmid #214117 | pPB-CAG-rtTAM2-IB | addgene full sequence | sequence record 423608 | Addgene NGS Result
CTAAATTGTAAGCGTTAATATTTTGTTAAAATTCGCGTTAAATTTTTGTTAAATCAGCTCATTTTTTAAC
CAATAGGCCGAAATCGGCAAAATCCCTTATAAATCAAAAGAATAGACCGAGATAGGGT
[37 nt withheld, positions 129-165]
AAAGAACGTGGACTCCAACGTCAAAGG
[49 nt withheld, positions 193-241]
T
[91 nt withheld, positions 243-333]
G
[124 nt withheld, positions 335-458]
CCCATTCGCCATTCAGGCTGCGCAACTGTTGGGAAGGGCGATCGGTGCGGGCCTCTTCGCTATTACGCCA
GCTGGCGAAAGGGGGATGTGCTGCAAGGCGATTAAGTTGGGTAACGCCAGGGTTTTCCCAGTCACGACGT
TGTAAAACGACGGCCAGTGAATTGTAATACGACTCACTATAGGGCGAATTGGGTACCTTAACCCTAGAAA
GATAGTCTGCGTAAAATTGACGCATGCATTCTTGAAATATTGCTCTCTCTTTCTAAATAGCGCGAATCCG
TCGCTGTGCATTTAGGACATCTCAGTCGCCGCTTGGAGCTCCCGTGAGGCGTGCTTGTCAATGCGGTAAG
TGTCACTGATTTTGAACTATAACGACCGCGTGAGTCAAAATGACGCATGATTATCTTTTACGTGACTTTT
AAGATTTAACTCATACGATAATTATATTGTTATTTCATGTTCTACTTACGTGATAACTTATTATATATAT
ATTTTCTTGTTATAGATATCGTCGACATTGATTATTGACTAGCTAGTTATTAATAGTAATCAATTACGGG
GTCATTAGTTCATAGCCCATATATGGAGTTCCGCGTTACATAACTTACGGTAAATGGCCCGCCTGGCTGA
CCGCCCAACGACCCCCGCCCATTGACGTCAATAATGACGTATGTTCCCATAGTAACGCCAATAGGGACTT
TCCATTGACGTCAATGGGTGGAGTATTTACGGTAAACTGCCCACTTGGCAGTACATCAAGTGTATCATAT
GCCAAGTACGCCCCCTATTGACGTCAATGACGGTAAATGGCCCGCCTGGCATTATGCCCAGTACATGACC
TTATGGGACTTTCCTACTTGGCAGTACATCTACGTATTAGTCATCGCTATTACCATGATGGTCGAGGTGA
GCCCCACGTTCTGCTTCACTCTCCCCATCTCCCCCCCCTCCCCACCCCCAATTTTGTATTTATTTATTTT
TTAATTATTTTGTGCAGCGATGGGGGCGGGGGGGGGGGGGGGGCGCGCGCCAGGCGGGGCGGGGCGGGGC
GAGGGGCGGGGCGGGGCGAGGCGGAGAGGTGCGGCGGCAGCCAATCAGAGCGGCGCGCTCCGAAAGTTTC
CTTTTATGGCGAGGCGGCGGCGGCGGCGGCCCTATAAAAAGCGAAGCGCGCGGCGGGCGGGAGTCGCTGC
GCGCTGCCTTCGCCCCGTGCCCCGCTCCGCCGCCGCCTCGCGCCGCCCGCCCCGGCTCTGACTGACCGCG
TTACTCCCACAGGTGAGCGGGCGGGACGGCCCTTCTCCTCCGGGCTGTAATTAGCGCTTGGTTTAATGAC
GGCTTGTTTCTTTTCTGTGGCTGCGTGAAAGCCTTGAGGGGCTCCGGGAGGGCCCTTTGTGCGGGGGGAG
CGGCTCGGGGGGTGCGTGCGTGTGTGTGTGCGTGGGGAGCGCCGCGTGCGGCTCCGCGCTGCCCGGCGGC
TGTGAGCGCTGCGGGCGCGGCGCGGGGCTTTGTGCGCTCCGCAGTGTGCGCGAGGGGAGCGCGGCCGGGG
GCGGTGCCCCGCGGTGCGGGGGGGGCTGCGAGGGGAACAAAGGCTGCGTGCGGGGTGTGTGCGTGGGGGG
GTGAGCAGGGGGTGTGGGCGCGTCGGTCGGGCTGCAACCCCCCCTGCACCCCCCTCCCCGAGTTGCTGAG
CACGGCCCGGCTTCGGGTGCGGGGCTCCGTACGGGGCGTGGCGCGGGGCTCGCCGTGCCGGGCGGGGGGT
GGCGGCAGGTGGGGGTGCCGGGCGGGGCGGGGCCGCCTCGGGCCGGGGAGGGCTCGGGGGAGGGGCGCGG
CGGCCCCCGGAGCGCCGGCGGCTGTCGAGGCGCGGCGAGCCGCAGCCATTGCCTTTTATGGTAATCGTGC
GAGAGGGCGCAGGGACTTCCTTTGTCCCAAATCTGTGCGGAGCCGAAATCTGGGAGGCGCCGCCGCACCC
CCTCTAGCGGGCGCGGGGCGAAGCGGTGCGGCGCCGGCAGGAAGGAAATGGGCGGGGAGGGCCTTCGTGC
GTCGCCGCGCCGCCGTCCCCTTCTCCCTCTCCAGCCTCGGGGCTGTCCGCGGGGGGACGGCTGCCTTCGG
GGGGGACGGGGCAGGGCGGGGTTCGGCTTCTGGCGTGTGACCGGCGGCTCTAGAGCCTCTGCTAACCATG
TTCATGCCTTCTTCTTTTTCCTACAGCTCCTGGGCAACGTGCTGGTTATTGTGCTGTCTCATCATTTTGG
CAAAGAATTCCTCGAGGCCACCATGTCTAGACTGGACAAGAGCAAAGTCATAAACGGCGCTCTGGAATTA
CTCAATGGAGTCGGTATCGAAGGCCTGACGACAAGGAAACTCGCTCAAAAGCTGGGAGTTGAGCAGCCTA
CCCTGTACTGGCACGTGAAGAACAAGCGGGCCCTGCTCGATGCCCTGCCAATCGAGATGCTGGACAGGCA
TCATACCCACTTCTGCCCCCTGGAAGGCGAGTCATGGCAAGACTTTCTGCGGAACAACGCCAAGTCATTC
CGCTGTGCTCTCCTCTCACATCGCGACGGGGCTAAAGTGCATCTCGGCACCCGCCCAACAGAGAAACAGT
ACGAAACCCTGGAAAATCAGCTCGCGTTCCTGTGTCAGCAAGGCTTCTCCCTGGAGAACGCACTGTACGC
TCTGTCCGCCGTGGGCCACTTTACACTGGGCTGCGTATTGGAGGAACAGGAGCATCAAGTAGCAAAAGAG
GAAAGAGAGACACCTACCACCGATTCTATGCCCCCACTTCTGAGACAAGCAATTGAGCTGTTCGACCGGC
AGGGAGCCGAACCTGCCTTCCTTTTCGGCCTGGAACTAATCATATGTGGCCTGGAGAAACAGCTAAAGTG
CGAAAGCGGCGGGCCGGCCGACGCCCTTGACGATTTTGACTTAGACATGCTCCCAGCCGATGCCCTTGAC
GACTTTGACCTTGATATGCTGCCTGCTGACGCTCTTGACGATTTTGACCTTGACATGCTCCCCGGGTAAG
CGGCCGCGGATCCGCCCCTCTCCCTCCCCCCCCCCTAACGTTACTGGCCGAAGCCGCTTGGAATAAGGCC
GGTGTGCGTTTGTCTATATGTTATTTTCCACCATATTGCCGTCTTTTGGCAATGTGAGGGCCCGGAAACC
TGGCCCTGTCTTCTTGACGAGCATTCCTAGGGGTCTTTCCCCTCTCGCCAAAGGAATGCAAGGTCTGTTG
AATGTCGTGAAGGAAGCAGTTCCTCTGGAAGCTTCTTGAAGACAAACAACGTCTGTAGCGACCCTTTGCA
GGCAGCGGAACCCCCCACCTGGCGACAGGTGCCTCTGCGGCCAAAAGCCACGTGTATAAGATACACCTGC
AAAGGCGGCACAACCCCAGTGCCACGTTGTGAGTTGGATAGTTGTGGAAAGAGTCAAATGGCTCTCCTCA
AGCGTATTCAACAAGGGGCTGAAGGATGCCCAGAAGGTACCCCATTGTATGGGATCTGATCTGGGGCCTC
GGTACACATGCTTTACATGTGTTTAGTCGAGGTTAAAAAAACGTCTAGGCCCCCCGAACCACGGGGACGT
GGTTTTCCTTTGAAAAACACGATGATAATATGGCCACAACCATGGCCAAGCCTTTGTCTCAAGAAGAATC
CACCCTCATTGAAAGAGCAACGGCTACAATCAACAGCATCCCCATCTCTGAAGACTACAGCGTCGCCAGC
GCAGCTCTCTCTAGCGACGGCCGCATCTTCACTGGTGTCAATGTATATCATTTTACTGGGGGACCTTGTG
CAGAACTCGTGGTGCTGGGCACTGCTGCTGCTGCGGCAGCTGGCAACCTGACTTGTATCGTCGCGATCGG
AAATGAGAACAGGGGCATCTTGAGCCCCTGCGGACGGTGCCGACAGGTGCTTCTCGATCTGCATCCTGGG
ATCAAAGCCATAGTGAAGGACAGTGATGGACAGCCGACGGCAGTTGGGATTCGTGAATTGCTGCCCTCTG
GTTATGTGTGGGAGGGCTAATCTAGAGTTAACTTGTTTATTGCAGCTTATAATGGTTACAAATAAAGCAA
TAGCATCACAAATTTCACAAATAAAGCATTTTTTTCACTGCATTCTAGTTGTGGTTTGTCCAAACTCATC
AATGTATCTTAACGCTCGAGTGCATGGATCCTTTGTTACTTTATAGAAGAAATTTTGAGTTTTTGTTTTT
TTTTAATAAATAAATAAACATAAATAAATTGTTTGTTGAATTTATTATTAGTATGTAAGTGTAAATATAA
TAAAACTTAATATCTATTCAAATTAATAAATAAACCTCGATATACAGACCGATAAAACACATGCGTCAAT
TTTACGCATGATTATCTTTAACGTACGTCACAATATGATTATCTTTCTAGGGTTAAAGAGCTCCAGCTTT
TGTTCCCTTTAGTGAGGGTTAATTTCGAGCTTGGCGTAATCATGGTCATAGCTGTTTCCTGTGTGAAATT
GTTATCCGCTCACAATTCCACACAACATACGAGCCGGAAGCATAAAGTGTAAAGCCTGGGGTGCCTAATG
AGTGAGCTAACTCACATTAATTGCGTTGCGCTCACTGCCCGCTTTCCAGTCGGGAAACCTGTCGTGCCAG
CTGCATTAATGAATCGGCCAACGCGCGGGGAGAGGCGGTTTGCGTATTGGGCGCTCTTCCGCTTCCTCGC
TCACTGACTCGCTGCGCTCGGTCGTTCGGCTGCGGCGAGCGGTATCAGCTCACTCAAAGGCGGTAATACG
GTTATCCACAGAATCAGGGGATAACGCAGGAAAGAACATGTGAGCAAAAGGCCAGCAAAAGGCCAGGAAC
CGTAAAAAGGCCGCGTTGCTGGCGTTTTTCCATAGGCTCCGCCCCCCTGACGAGCATCACAAAAATCGAC
GCTCAAGTCAGAGGTGGCGAAACCCGACAGGACTATAAAGATACCAGGCGTTTCCCCCTGGAAGCTCCCT
CGTGCGCTCTCCTGTTCCGACCCTGCCGCTTACCGGATACCTGTCCGCCTTTCTCCCTTCGGGAAGCGTG
GCGCTTTCTCATAGCTCACGCTGTAGGTATCTCAGTTCGGTGTAGGTCGTTCGCTCCAAGCTGGGCTGTG
TGCACGAACCCCCCGTTCAGCCCGACCGCTGCGCCTTATCCGGTAACTATCGTCTTGAGTCCAACCCGGT
AAGACACGACTTATCGCCACTGGCAGCAGCCACTGGTAACAGGATTAGCAGAGCGAGGTATGTAGGCGGT
GCTACAGAGTTCTTGAAGTGGTGGCCTAACTACGGCTACACTAGAAGAACAGTATTTGGTATCTGCGCTC
TGCTGAAGCCAGTTACCTTCGGAAAAAGAGTTGGTAGCTCTTGATCCGGCAAACAAACCACCGCTGGTAG
CGGTGGTTTTTTTGTTTGCAAGCAGCAGATTACGCGCAGAAAAAAAGGATCTCAAGAAGATCCTTTGATC
TTTTCTACGGGGTCTGACGCTCAGTGGAACGAAAACTCACGTTAAGGGATTTTGGTCATGAGATTATCAA
AAAGGATCTTCACCTAGATCCTTTTAAATTAAAAATGAAGTTTTAAATCAATCTAAAGTATATATGAGTA
AACTTGGTCTGACAGTTACCAATGCTTAATCAGTGAGGCACCTATCTCAGCGATCTGTCTATTTCGTTCA
TCCATAGTTGCCTGACTCCCCGTCGTGTAGATAACTACGATACGGGAGGGCTTACCATCTGGCCCCAGTG
CTGCAATGATACCGCGAGACCCACGCTCACCGGCTCCAGATTTATCAGCAATAAACCAGCCAGCCGGAAG
GGCCGAGCGCAGAAGTGGTCCTGCAACTTTATCCGCCTCCATCCAGTCTATTAATTGTTGCCGGGAAGCT
AGAGTAAGTAGTTCGCCAGTTAATAGTTTGCGCAACGTTGTTGCCATTGCTACAGGCATCGTGGTGTCAC
GCTCGTCGTTTGGTATGGCTTCATTCAGCTCCGGTTCCCAACGATCAAGGCGAGTTACATGATCCCCCAT
GTTGTGCAAAAAAGCGGTTAGCTCCTTCGGTCCTCCGATCGTTGTCAGAAGTAAGTTGGCCGCAGTGTTA
TCACTCATGGTTATGGCAGCACTGCATAATTCTCTTACTGTCATGCCATCCGTAAGATGCTTTTCTGTGA
CTGGTGAGTACTCAACCAAGTCATTCTGAGAATAGTGTATGCGGCGACCGAGTTGCTCTTGCCCGGCGTC
AATACGGGATAATACCGCGCCACATAGCAGAACTTTAAAAGTGCTCATCATTGGAAAACGTTCTTCGGGG
CGAAAACTCTCAAGGATCTTACCGCTGTTGAGATCCAGTTCGATGTAACCCACTCGTGCACCCAACTGAT
CTTCAGCATCTTTTACTTTCACCAGCGTTTCTGGGTGAGCAAAAACAGGAAGGCAAAATGCCGCAAAAAA
GGGAATAAGGGCGACACGGAAATGTTGAATACTCATACTCTTCCTTTTTCAATATTATTGAAGCATTTAT
CAGGGTTATTGTCTCATGAGCGGATACATATTTGAATGTATTTAGAAAAATAAACAAATAGGGGTTCCGC
GCACATTTCCCCGAAAAGTGCCAC
